>Addgene plasmid #23067 | pWZ414-F31 | addgene partial sequence | sequence record 28995 | 23067 with T7
GGTATCGATAAGCTTGATATCGAATTCCTGCAGCCCCCTAGTCTCTTCGAAAATGATGTTTATTGATAAT
TATTATACATGGTTTCTTGCCGGTTATAAAATTACGTATACTATCTAAGCATCTAAAAATTAGCCCCGCA
ATTATGTCTGTAAACGATAAATTACAGCATATATACCCTCCTCATGTCGTTAAAAGCATTGCGAATAGAT
AGATGAATAATGTATTAAAAAAGGAGATGTTTGTATGATGTCCCCCCAGTCTAAATGCATAGAAAAAAAA
AAATTCCCGCTTTATATTCATGATCTTTCACCTCTTAGTCTTCTGGCCAATTTGATATCCTTCTTTTGGA
TAGTAACACGCTTAGCGTGAATAGCAGCCAGATTAGTGTCTTCAAACAAAGAGACTAAGTATGCTTCGAC
GGATTCTTGCAAAGCACCGATAGCAGAAGATTGAAATCTCAAGTCGGTCTTGAAATCTTGAGCGATTTCT
CTGACCAATCTTTGGAAAGGTAACTTTCTGATCAACAGTTCAGTAGATTTTTGGAATCTTCTAATTTCTC
TCAAGGCAACAGTACCTGGCTTATATCTGTGAGGCTTCTTAACACCACCGGTAGATGGGGCGGATTTTCT
GGCAGCCTTGGAGGCTAATTGTTTCCGCGGGGCTTGACCACCAGTGGATTTTCTAGCTGTTTGTTTAGTT
CTGGCCATTGTGGAGTGTTTGCTTGGATCCTTTAGTAAAAGGGGAAGAACAGTTGGAAGGGCCAAAGTGG
AAGTCACAAAACAGTGGTCCTATATAAAAGAACAAGAAAAAGATTATTTATATACAACTGCGGTCACNAG
AAGCAACGCGAGAGAGCACAACACGCTGTTATCACGCAAACTATGTTTTGACACCGAGCCATANCCGTGA
TTGTGCGTCACATTGGGCGATAATGAA
