[The description below was written by a language model from this plasmid's Addgene catalogue record.]
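Description:
pWZ414-F31 is a yeast expression plasmid built on a modified pRS414 backbone (pRS414 with the Afl III–Sma I region deleted, about 4.3 kb without insert). The pRS414 series are yeast–E. coli shuttle vectors of the centromeric (CEN/ARS) type, so the plasmid would be expected to be maintained at low copy in Saccharomyces cerevisiae, although the record lists copy number as unknown. Selection in yeast relies on the TRP1 auxotrophic marker, which complements tryptophan auxotrophy in trp1 hosts. Propagation in bacteria uses ampicillin resistance.

The payload is an approximately 1.9 kb S. cerevisiae genomic fragment carrying the HHT2-HHF2 locus, which encodes the second copies of histone H3 (HHT2, YNL031C) and histone H4 (HHF2, YNL030W). It was inserted by restriction cloning between Afl III and Spe I sites. The systematic names place the two genes on opposite strands, consistent with the divergent arrangement typical of yeast histone gene pairs. The record does not name a promoter, so expression presumably depends on native regulatory sequence contained in the fragment, though this is not stated explicitly. The histone H3 gene carries a lysine 14 to glutamine substitution (K14Q), a change commonly used to mimic the uncharged, acetylated state of a lysine while preventing actual modification at that position. Histone H4 is recorded without mutation.

The associated work examined the essential and redundant roles of histone acetylation by mutating target lysines in combination with loss of the Gcn5p acetyltransferase. The plasmid therefore fits use as a source of mutant H3 alongside H4 in yeast strains, for testing the contribution of H3 K14 acetylation to growth and gene regulation. No feature table was supplied, so element positions cannot be confirmed.
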