Addgene plasmid #23067: pWZ414-F31
Depositing lab: Sharon Dent. Depositing organization: University of Texas MD Anderson Cancer Center. Publication: Essential and redundant functions of histone acetylation revealed by mutation of target lysines and loss of the Gcn5p acetyltransferase. Zhang W, Bone JR, Edmondson DG, Turner BM, Roth SY. EMBO J. 1998 Jun 1. 17(11):3155-67. 10.1093/emboj/17.11.3155 PubMed 9606197.
Backbone
  Vector backbone: pRS414 delta Afl III- Sma I
  Backbone manufacturer: Stratagene
  Backbone size w/o insert (bp): 4348
  Vector type: Yeast Expression
  Selectable markers: TRP1
Growth in bacteria
  Bacterial resistance: Ampicillin, 100 μg/mL
  Growth temperature: 37°C
  Growth strain: DH5alpha
  Copy number: Unknown
Gene/Insert
  Gene/Insert name: yeast Histone H3-2 and Histone H4-2 (alt name: HHT2-HHF2)
  Species: S. cerevisiae (budding yeast)
  Insert size (bp): 1900
  Mutation: Histone H3 changed lysine 14 to Glutamine K14Q
  GenBank ID: S000004976 S000004975
  Cloning method: Restriction Enzyme; 5′ cloning site Afl III (not destroyed); 3′ cloning site Spe I (unknown if destroyed)
  Sequencing primers: 5′ T7; 3′ CACCTCTGACTTGAGCGTCG
Resource information
  A portion of this plasmid was derived from a plasmid made by: from Dr. Mary Ann Osley, currently at the Univ. of New Mexico, Albuquerque, NM
Terms and licenses: Academic/Nonprofit Terms; Industry Terms: Not Available to Industry
Depositor comments: HHT2 is Yeast ID YNL031C HHF2 is Yeast ID YNL030W HHT2 is gene ID 855700 HHF2 is gene ID 855701
How to cite: pWZ414-F31 was a gift from Sharon Dent (Addgene plasmid # 23067 ; http://n2t.net/addgene:23067 ; RRID:Addgene_23067)
